>Addgene plasmid #84251 | pSLQ1852-2 pHR: U6-SpsgCD95-1 CMV-EGFP | depositor full sequence | sequence record 161096 | pSLQ1852-2 pHR: U6-SpsgCD95-1 CMV-EGFP sequence 7656 bps
GCTTAAGCGGTCGACGGATCGGGAGATCTCCCGATCCCCTATGGTGCACTCTCAGTACAATCTGCTCTGA
TGCCGCATAGTTAAGCCAGTATCTGCTCCCTGCTTGTGTGTTGGAGGTCGCTGAGTAGTGCGCGAGCAAA
ATTTAAGCTACAACAAGGCAAGGCTTGACCGACAATTGCATGAAGAATCTGCTTAGGGTTAGGCGTTTTG
CGCTGCTTCGCGATGTACGGGCCAGATATACGCGTTGACATTGATTATTGACTAGTTATTAATAGTAATC
AATTACGGGGTCATTAGTTCATAGCCCATATATGGAGTTCCGCGTTACATAACTTACGGTAAATGGCCCG
CCTGGCTGACCGCCCAACGACCCCCGCCCATTGACGTCAATAATGACGTATGTTCCCATAGTAACGCCAA
TAGGGACTTTCCATTGACGTCAATGGGTGGAGTATTTACGGTAAACTGCCCACTTGGCAGTACATCAAGT
GTATCATATGCCAAGTACGCCCCCTATTGACGTCAATGACGGTAAATGGCCCGCCTGGCATTATGCCCAG
TACATGACCTTATGGGACTTTCCTACTTGGCAGTACATCTACGTATTAGTCATCGCTATTACCATGGTGA
TGCGGTTTTGGCAGTACATCAATGGGCGTGGATAGCGGTTTGACTCACGGGGATTTCCAAGTCTCCACCC
CATTGACGTCAATGGGAGTTTGTTTTGGCACCAAAATCAACGGGACTTTCCAAAATGTCGTAACAACTCC
GCCCCATTGACGCAAATGGGCGGTAGGCGTGTACGGTGGGAGGTCTATATAAGCAGCGCGTTTTGCCTGT
ACTGGGTCTCTCTGGTTAGACCAGATCTGAGCCTGGGAGCTCTCTGGCTAACTAGGGAACCCACTGCTTA
AGCCTCAATAAAGCTTGCCTTGAGTGCTTCAAGTAGTGTGTGCCCGTCTGTTGTGTGACTCTGGTAACTA
GAGATCCCTCAGACCCTTTTAGTCAGTGTGGAAAATCTCTAGCAGTGGCGCCCGAACAGGGACTTGAAAG
CGAAAGGGAAACCAGAGGAGCTCTCTCGACGCAGGACTCGGCTTGCTGAAGCGCGCACGGCAAGAGGCGA
GGGGCGGCGACTGGTGAGTACGCCAAAAATTTTGACTAGCGGAGGCTAGAAGGAGAGAGATGGGTGCGAG
AGCGTCAGTATTAAGCGGGGGAGAATTAGATCGCGATGGGAAAAAATTCGGTTAAGGCCAGGGGGAAAGA
AAAAATATAAATTAAAACATATAGTATGGGCAAGCAGGGAGCTAGAACGATTCGCAGTTAATCCTGGCCT
GTTAGAAACATCAGAAGGCTGTAGACAAATACTGGGACAGCTACAACCATCCCTTCAGACAGGATCAGAA
GAACTTAGATCATTATATAATACAGTAGCAACCCTCTATTGTGTGCATCAAAGGATAGAGATAAAAGACA
CCAAGGAAGCTTTAGACAAGATAGAGGAAGAGCAAAACAAAAGTAAGACCACCGCACAGCAAGCGGCCGG
CCGCGCTGATCTTCAGACCTGGAGGAGGAGATATGAGGGACAATTGGAGAAGTGAATTATATAAATATAA
AGTAGTAAAAATTGAACCATTAGGAGTAGCACCCACCAAGGCAAAGAGAAGAGTGGTGCAGAGAGAAAAA
AGAGCAGTGGGAATAGGAGCTTTGTTCCTTGGGTTCTTGGGAGCAGCAGGAAGCACTATGGGCGCAGCGT
CAATGACGCTGACGGTACAGGCCAGACAATTATTGTCTGGTATAGTGCAGCAGCAGAACAATTTGCTGAG
GGCTATTGAGGCGCAACAGCATCTGTTGCAACTCACAGTCTGGGGCATCAAGCAGCTCCAGGCAAGAATC
CTGGCTGTGGAAAGATACCTAAAGGATCAACAGCTCCTGGGGATTTGGGGTTGCTCTGGAAAACTCATTT
GCACCACTGCTGTGCCTTGGAATGCTAGTTGGAGTAATAAATCTCTGGAACAGATTTGGAATCACACGAC
CTGGATGGAGTGGGACAGAGAAATTAACAATTACACAAGCTTAATACACTCCTTAATTGAAGAATCGCAA
AACCAGCAAGAAAAGAATGAACAAGAATTATTGGAATTAGATAAATGGGCAAGTTTGTGGAATTGGTTTA
ACATAACAAATTGGCTGTGGTATATAAAATTATTCATAATGATAGTAGGAGGCTTGGTAGGTTTAAGAAT
AGTTTTTGCTGTACTTTCTATAGTGAATAGAGTTAGGCAGGGATATTCACCATTATCGTTTCAGACCCAC
CTCCCAACCCCGAGGGGACCCGACAGGCCCGAAGGAATAGAAGAAGAAGGTGGAGAGAGAGACAGAGACA
GATCCATTCGATTAGTGAACGGATCGGCACTGCGTGCGCCAATTCTGCAGACAAATGGCAGTATTCATCC
ACAATTTTAAAAGAAAAGGGGGGATTGGGGGGTACAGTGCAGGGGAAAGAATAGTAGACATAATAGCAAC
AGACATACAAACTAAAGAATTACAAAAACAAATTACAAAAATTCAAAATTTTCGGGTTTATTACAGGGAC
AGCAGAGATCCAGTTTGGTTAGTACCGGGCCCGCTCTAGAGATCCGACGCGCCATCTCTAGGCCCGCGCC
GGCCCCCTCGCACGGACTTGTGGGAGAAGCTCGGCTACTCCCCTGCCCCGGTTAATTTGCATATAATATT
TCCTAGTAACTATAGAGGCTTAATGTGCGATAAAAGACAGATAATCTGTTCTTTTTAATACTAGCTACAT
TTTACATGATAGGCTTGGATTTCTATAACTTCGTATAGCATACATTATACGAAGTTATAAACAGCACAAA
AGGAAACTCACCCTAACTGTAAAGTAATTGTGTGTTTTGAGACTATAAGTATCCCTTGGAGAACCACCTT
GTTGGTACAGCAGAAGCCTTTAGAAGTTTAAGAGCTATGCTGGAAACAGCATAGCAAGTTTAAATAAGGC
TAGTCCGTTATCAACTTGAAAAAGTGGCACCGAGTCGGTGCTTTTTTTCTCGAGTACTAGGATCCATTAG
GCGGCCGCGTGGATAACCGTATTACCGCCATGCATTAGTTATTAATAGTAATCAATTACGGGGTCATTAG
TTCATAGCCCATATATGGAGTTCCGCGTTACATAACTTACGGTAAATGGCCCGCCTGGCTGACCGCCCAA
CGACCCCCGCCCATTGACGTCAATAATGACGTATGTTCCCATAGTAACGCCAATAGGGACTTTCCATTGA
CGTCAATGGGTGGAGTATTTACGGTAAACTGCCCACTTGGCAGTACATCAAGTGTATCATATGCCAAGTA
CGCCCCCTATTGACGTCAATGACGGTAAATGGCCCGCCTGGCATTATGCCCAGTACATGACCTTATGGGA
CTTTCCTACTTGGCAGTACATCTACGTATTAGTCATCGCTATTACCATGGTGATGCGGTTTTGGCAGTAC
ATCAATGGGCGTGGATAGCGGTTTGACTCACGGGGATTTCCAAGTCTCCACCCCATTGACGTCAATGGGA
GTTTGTTTTGGCACCAAAATCAACGGGACTTTCCAAAATGTCGTAACAACTCCGCCCCATTGACGCAAAT
GGGCGGTAGGCGTGTACGGTGGGAGGTCTATATAAGCAGAGCTGGTTTAGTGAACCGTCAGATCCGCTAG
CCCACCATGGTGAGCAAGGGCGAGGAGCTGTTCACCGGGGTGGTGCCCATCCTGGTCGAGCTGGACGGCG
ACGTAAACGGCCACAAGTTCAGCGTGTCTGGCGAGGGCGAGGGCGATGCCACCTACGGCAAGCTGACCCT
GAAGTTCATCTGCACCACCGGCAAGCTGCCCGTGCCCTGGCCCACCCTCGTGACCACCCTGACCTACGGC
GTGCAGTGCTTCAGCCGCTACCCCGACCACATGAAGCAGCACGACTTCTTCAAGTCCGCCATGCCCGAAG
GCTACGTCCAGGAGCGCACCATCTTCTTCAAGGACGACGGCAACTACAAGACCCGCGCCGAGGTGAAGTT
CGAGGGCGACACCCTGGTGAACCGCATCGAGCTGAAGGGCATCGACTTCAAGGAGGACGGCAACATCCTG
GGGCACAAGCTGGAGTACAACTACAACAGCCACAACGTCTATATCATGGCCGACAAGCAGAAGAACGGCA
TCAAGGCGAACTTCAAGATCCGCCACAACATCGAGGACGGCAGCGTGCAGCTCGCCGACCACTACCAGCA
GAACACCCCCATCGGCGACGGCCCCGTGCTGCTGCCCGACAACCACTACCTGAGCACCCAGTCCGCCCTG
AGCAAAGACCCCAACGAGAAGCGCGATCACATGGTCCTGCTGGAGTTCGTGACCGCCGCCGGGATCACTC
TCGGCATGGACGAGCTGTACAAGTAAGAATTCGTCGAGGGACCTAATAACTTCGTATAGCATACATTATA
CGAAGTTATACATGTTTAAGGGTTCCGGTTCCACTAGGTACAATTCGATATCAAGCTTATCGATAATCAA
CCTCTGGATTACAAAATTTGTGAAAGATTGACTGGTATTCTTAACTATGTTGCTCCTTTTACGCTATGTG
GATACGCTGCTTTAATGCCTTTGTATCATGCTATTGCTTCCCGTATGGCTTTCATTTTCTCCTCCTTGTA
TAAATCCTGGTTGCTGTCTCTTTATGAGGAGTTGTGGCCCGTTGTCAGGCAACGTGGCGTGGTGTGCACT
GTGTTTGCTGACGCAACCCCCACTGGTTGGGGCATTGCCACCACCTGTCAGCTCCTTTCCGGGACTTTCG
CTTTCCCCCTCCCTATTGCCACGGCGGAACTCATCGCCGCCTGCCTTGCCCGCTGCTGGACAGGGGCTCG
GCTGTTGGGCACTGACAATTCCGTGGTGTTGTCGGGGAAATCATCGTCCTTTCCTTGGCTGCTCGCCTGT
GTTGCCACCTGGATTCTGCGCGGGACGTCCTTCTGCTACGTCCCTTCGGCCCTCAATCCAGCGGACCTTC
CTTCCCGCGGCCTGCTGCCGGCTCTGCGGCCTCTTCCGCGTCTTCGCCTTCGCCCTCAGACGAGTCGGAT
CTCCCTTTGGGCCGCCTCCCCGCATCGATACCGTCGACCTCGATCGAGACCTAGAAAAACATGGAGCAAT
CACAAGTAGCAATACAGCAGCTACCAATGCTGATTGTGCCTGGCTAGAAGCACAAGAGGAGGAGGAGGTG
GGTTTTCCAGTCACACCTCAGGTACCTTTAAGACCAATGACTTACAAGGCAGCTGTAGATCTTAGCCACT
TTTTAAAAGAAAAGGGGGGACTGGAAGGGCTAATTCACTCCCAACGAAGACAAGATATCCTTGATCTGTG
GATCTACCACACACAAGGCTACTTCCCTGATTGGCAGAACTACACACCAGGGCCAGGGATCAGATATCCA
CTGACCTTTGGATGGTGCTACAAGCTAGTACCAGTTGAGCAAGAGAAGGTAGAAGAAGCCAATGAAGGAG
AGAACACCCGCTTGTTACACCCTGTGAGCCTGCATGGGATGGATGACCCGGAGAGAGAAGTATTAGAGTG
GAGGTTTGACAGCCGCCTAGCATTTCATCACATGGCCCGAGAGCTGCATCCGGACTGTACTGGGTCTCTC
TGGTTAGACCAGATCTGAGCCTGGGAGCTCTCTGGCTAACTAGGGAACCCACTGCTTAAGCCTCAATAAA
GCTTGCCTTGAGTGCTTCAAGTAGTGTGTGCCCGTCTGTTGTGTGACTCTGGTAACTAGAGATCCCTCAG
ACCCTTTTAGTCAGTGTGGAAAATCTCTAGCAGCATGTGAGCAAAAGGCCAGCAAAAGGCCAGGAACCGT
AAAAAGGCCGCGTTGCTGGCGTTTTTCCATAGGCTCCGCCCCCCTGACGAGCATCACAAAAATCGACGCT
CAAGTCAGAGGTGGCGAAACCCGACAGGACTATAAAGATACCAGGCGTTTCCCCCTGGAAGCTCCCTCGT
GCGCTCTCCTGTTCCGACCCTGCCGCTTACCGGATACCTGTCCGCCTTTCTCCCTTCGGGAAGCGTGGCG
CTTTCTCATAGCTCACGCTGTAGGTATCTCAGTTCGGTGTAGGTCGTTCGCTCCAAGCTGGGCTGTGTGC
ACGAACCCCCCGTTCAGCCCGACCGCTGCGCCTTATCCGGTAACTATCGTCTTGAGTCCAACCCGGTAAG
ACACGACTTATCGCCACTGGCAGCAGCCACTGGTAACAGGATTAGCAGAGCGAGGTATGTAGGCGGTGCT
ACAGAGTTCTTGAAGTGGTGGCCTAACTACGGCTACACTAGAAGAACAGTATTTGGTATCTGCGCTCTGC
TGAAGCCAGTTACCTTCGGAAAAAGAGTTGGTAGCTCTTGATCCGGCAAACAAACCACCGCTGGTAGCGG
TGGTTTTTTTGTTTGCAAGCAGCAGATTACGCGCAGAAAAAAAGGATCTCAAGAAGATCCTTTGATCTTT
TCTACGGGGTCTGACGCTCAGTGGAACGAAAACTCACGTTAAGGGATTTTGGTCATGAGATTATCAAAAA
GGATCTTCACCTAGATCCTTTTAAATTAAAAATGAAGTTTTAAATCAATCTAAAGTATATATGAGTAAAC
TTGGTCTGACAGTTACCAATGCTTAATCAGTGAGGCACCTATCTCAGCGATCTGTCTATTTCGTTCATCC
ATAGTTGCCTGACTCCCCGTCGTGTAGATAACTACGATACGGGAGGGCTTACCATCTGGCCCCAGTGCTG
CAATGATACCGCGAGACCCACGCTCACCGGCTCCAGATTTATCAGCAATAAACCAGCCAGCCGGAAGGGC
CGAGCGCAGAAGTGGTCCTGCAACTTTATCCGCCTCCATCCAGTCTATTAATTGTTGCCGGGAAGCTAGA
GTAAGTAGTTCGCCAGTTAATAGTTTGCGCAACGTTGTTGCCATTGCTACAGGCATCGTGGTGTCACGCT
CGTCGTTTGGTATGGCTTCATTCAGCTCCGGTTCCCAACGATCAAGGCGAGTTACATGATCCCCCATGTT
GTGCAAAAAAGCGGTTAGCTCCTTCGGTCCTCCGATCGTTGTCAGAAGTAAGTTGGCCGCAGTGTTATCA
CTCATGGTTATGGCAGCACTGCATAATTCTCTTACTGTCATGCCATCCGTAAGATGCTTTTCTGTGACTG
GTGAGTACTCAACCAAGTCATTCTGAGAATAGTGTATGCGGCGACCGAGTTGCTCTTGCCCGGCGTCAAT
ACGGGATAATACCGCGCCACATAGCAGAACTTTAAAAGTGCTCATCATTGGAAAACGTTCTTCGGGGCGA
AAACTCTCAAGGATCTTACCGCTGTTGAGATCCAGTTCGATGTAACCCACTCGTGCACCCAACTGATCTT
CAGCATCTTTTACTTTCACCAGCGTTTCTGGGTGAGCAAAAACAGGAAGGCAAAATGCCGCAAAAAAGGG
AATAAGGGCGACACGGAAATGTTGAATACTCATACTCTTCCTTTTTCAATATTATTGAAGCATTTATCAG
GGTTATTGTCTCATGAGCGGATACATATTTGAATGTATTTAGAAAAATAAACAAATAGGGGTTCCGCGCA
CATTTCCCCGAAAAGTGCCACCTGAC
Features (pLannotate 1.2.2; 23 found; start..end, strand, type, name):
     40..92      -  misc_feature   bom (fragment): basis of mobility region from pBR322
    247..626     +  enhancer       CMV enhancer: human cytomegalovirus immediate early enhancer
    627..826     +  promoter       CMV promoter: human cytomegalovirus (CMV) immediate early promoter
    844..1024    +  LTR            5' LTR (truncated): truncated 5' long terminal repeat (LTR) from HIV-1
   1071..1196    +  misc_feature   HIV-1 Ψ: packaging signal of human immunodeficiency virus type 1
   1180..1518    +  CDS            HIV-1 gag (fragment): gag protein from human immunodeficiency virus 1; gag
   1695..1928    +  misc_feature   RRE: The Rev response element (RRE) of HIV-1 allows for Rev-dependent mRNA export from the nucleus to the cytoplasm.
   2305..2405    +  CDS            Rev (fragment): human immunodeficiency virus 1 (HIV-1) Rev protein; rev; enhances nuclear export of unspliced and incompletely spliced viral mRNAs
   2455..2572    +  misc_feature   cPPT/CTS: central polypurine tract and central termination sequence of HIV-1
   2825..2858    +  protein_bind   loxP: Cre-mediated recombination occurs in the 8-bp core sequence (GCATACAT). Cre recombinase
   2984..3051    +  misc_RNA       tracrRNA (fragment): trans-activating CRISPR RNA for the Streptococcus pyogenes CRISPR/Cas9 system
   3176..3479    +  enhancer       CMV enhancer: human cytomegalovirus immediate early enhancer
   3480..3683    +  promoter       CMV promoter: human cytomegalovirus (CMV) immediate early promoter
   3717..4436    +  CDS            EGFP: the original enhanced GFP (Yang et al., 1996) mammalian codon-optimized
   4456..4489    +  protein_bind   loxP: Cre-mediated recombination occurs in the 8-bp core sequence (GCATACAT). Cre recombinase
   4522..4545    +  misc_feature   MCS (fragment): pBluescript multiple cloning site
   4545..5133    +  misc_feature   WPRE: woodchuck hepatitis virus posttranscriptional regulatory element
   5134..5153    +  misc_feature   MCS (fragment): pBluescript multiple cloning site
   5155..5655    +  CDS            nef (fragment): NEF_HV1LA - Experimental evidence at protein level: Swiss-Prot protein existence level 1. Extracellular Nef protein targets CD4(+) T-lymphocytes for apoptosis by interacting with CXCR4 surface receptors. From Human immunodeficiency virus type 1 group M subtype B (isolate Lai) (HIV-1).
   5662..5842    +  LTR            5' LTR (truncated): truncated 5' long terminal repeat (LTR) from HIV-1
   5904..6492    -  rep_origin     ori: high-copy-number ColE1/pMB1/pBR322/pUC origin of replication
   6663..7523    -  CDS            AmpR: β-lactamase; bla; confers resistance to ampicillin, carbenicillin, and related antibiotics
   7524..7628    -  promoter       AmpR promoter: bla
