[The description below was written by a language model from this plasmid's Addgene catalogue record and pLannotate feature annotations shown in this document.]
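Description:
pSLQ1852-2 pHR: U6-SpsgCD95-1 CMV-EGFP is a 7,656 bp HIV-1-based lentiviral transfer plasmid on the pHR backbone that delivers a single guide RNA for Streptococcus pyogenes Cas9 together with a green fluorescent marker in mammalian cells. In bacteria it is maintained through a high-copy ColE1/pUC-type origin and selected with ampicillin via the β-lactamase gene. A recombination-deficient strain is recorded for propagation, as is usual for plasmids carrying repeated LTR sequences.

The viral portion begins with a CMV enhancer/promoter fused to a truncated 5' LTR, which drives transcription of the genomic RNA in packaging cells. This is followed by the Ψ packaging signal with a partial gag sequence, the Rev response element for Rev-dependent nuclear export, and the cPPT/CTS element that aids nuclear import of the reverse-transcribed genome. Downstream sits the payload. According to the catalogue entry, a mouse U6 (Pol III) promoter expresses the sgCD95-1 guide, which is directed at human CD95, cloned between BstXI and XhoI sites. The automated annotation detects the S. pyogenes tracrRNA-derived scaffold but does not label the U6 promoter itself. Immediately 3' of the guide, a second CMV enhancer/promoter drives EGFP, so that transduced or transfected cells can be identified or sorted. Two loxP sites in the same orientation flank the sgRNA scaffold and the CMV-EGFP unit, which in principle would allow Cre-mediated excision, although the record does not comment on this. A WPRE enhances transcript expression, and a nef fragment and truncated LTR close the viral genome.

The plasmid encodes no Cas9, so it must be paired with a separately supplied Sp Cas9 or dCas9 effector. The associated work concerns transcriptional modulation with orthogonal, inducible dCas9 regulators.
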