Addgene plasmid #84251: pSLQ1852-2 pHR: U6-SpsgCD95-1 CMV-EGFP
Purpose: Expresses Sp sgCD95-1 gRNA with an EGFP fluorescent marker
Depositing lab: Stanley Qi. Depositing organization: Stanford University. Publication: Complex transcriptional modulation with orthogonal and inducible dCas9 regulators. Gao Y, Xiong X, Wong S, Charles EJ, Lim WA, Qi LS. Nat Methods. 2016 Oct 24. doi: 10.1038/nmeth.4042. PubMed 27776111.
Backbone
  Vector backbone: pHR
  Total vector size (bp): 7656
  Vector type: Mammalian Expression, Lentiviral, CRISPR
Growth in bacteria
  Bacterial resistance: Ampicillin, 100 μg/mL
  Growth temperature: 37°C
  Growth strain: NEB Stable
  Copy number: High Copy
Gene/Insert
  Gene/Insert name: Sp sgCD95-1
  gRNA/shRNA sequence: GTACAGCAGAAGCCTTTAGAA
  Species: H. sapiens (human), Synthetic; S. pyogenes
  Promoter: mouse U6
  Cloning method: Restriction Enzyme; 5′ cloning site BstXI (not destroyed); 3′ cloning site XhoI (not destroyed)
  Sequencing primers: 5′ GAGATCCAGTTTGGTTAGTACCGGG; 3′ ATGCATGGCGGTAATACGGTTAT
Terms and licenses: Academic/Nonprofit Terms; Industry Terms: Not Available to Industry
Depositor comments: Contains a CMV-EGFP fluorescent marker 3' of the sgRNA.
How to cite: pSLQ1852-2 pHR: U6-SpsgCD95-1 CMV-EGFP was a gift from Stanley Qi (Addgene plasmid # 84251 ; http://n2t.net/addgene:84251 ; RRID:Addgene_84251)
