>Addgene plasmid #84251 | pSLQ1852-2 pHR: U6-SpsgCD95-1 CMV-EGFP | addgene partial sequence | sequence record 165821 | FUGW-Fwd 5'-ATTACAGGGACAGCAGAGATCC-3'
CCGCTCTAGAGATCCGACGCGCCATCTCTAGGCCCGCGCCGGCCCCCTCGCACGGACTTGTGGGAGAAGC
TCGGCTACTCCCCTGCCCCGGTTAATTTGCATATAATATTTCCTAGTAACTATAGAGGCTTAATGTGCGA
TAAAAGACAGATAATCTGTTCTTTTTAATACTAGCTACATTTTACATGATAGGCTTGGATTTCTATAACT
TCGTATAGCATACATTATACGAAGTTATAAACAGCACAAAAGGAAACTCACCCTAACTGTAAAGTAATTG
TGTGTTTTGAGACTATAAGTATCCCTTGGAGAACCACCTTGTTGGTACAGCAGAAGCCTTTAGAAGTTTA
AGAGCTATGCTGGAAACAGCATAGCAAGTTTAAATAAGGCTAGTCCGTTATCAACTTGAAAAAGTGGCAC
CGAGTCGGTGCTTTTTTTCTCGAGTACTAGGATCCATTAGGCGGCCGCGTGGATAACCGTATTACCGCCA
TGCATTAGTTATTAATAGTAATCAATTACGGGGTCATTAGTTCATAGCCCATATATGGAGTTCCGCGTTA
CATAACTTACGGTAAATGGCCCGCCTGGCTGACCGCCCAACGACCCCCGCCCATTGACGTCAATAATGAC
GTATGTTCCCATAGTAACGCCAATAGGGACTTTCCATTGACGTCAATGGGTGGAGTATTTACGGTAAACT
GCCCACTTGGCAGTACATCAAGTGTATCATATGCCAAGTACGCCCCCTATTGACGTCAATGACGGTAAAT
GGCCCGCCTGGCATTATGCCCAGTACATGACCTTATGGGACTTTCCTACTTGGCAGTACATCTACGTATT
AGTCATCGCTATTACCATGGTGATGCGGTTTTGGCAGTACATCAATGGGCGTGGATAGCGGTTTGACTCA
CGGGGATTTCCAAGTCTCCACCCCATTGACGTCAATGGGAGTTTGTTTTGGCACCAAAATCAACGGGACT
TTCCAAAATGTCGTAACAACT
