>Addgene plasmid #84251 | pSLQ1852-2 pHR: U6-SpsgCD95-1 CMV-EGFP | addgene partial sequence | sequence record 165824 | WPRE-R 5'-CATAGCGTAAAAGGAGCAACA-3'
GTCAATCTTTCACAAATTTTGTAATCCAGAGGTTGATTATCGATAAGCTTGATATCGAATTGTACCTAGT
GGAACCGGAACCCTTAAACATGTATAACTTCGTATAATGTATGCTATACGAAGTTATTAGGTCCCTCGAC
GAATTCTTACTTGTACAGCTCGTCCATGCCGAGAGTGATCCCGGCGGCGGTCACGAACTCCAGCAGGACC
ATGTGATCGCGCTTCTCGTTGGGGTCTTTGCTCAGGGCGGACTGGGTGCTCAGGTAGTGGTTGTCGGGCA
GCAGCACGGGGCCGTCGCCGATGGGGGTGTTCTGCTGGTAGTGGTCGGCGAGCTGCACGCTGCCGTCCTC
GATGTTGTGGCGGATCTTGAAGTTCGCCTTGATGCCGTTCTTCTGCTTGTCGGCCATGATATAGACGTTG
TGGCTGTTGTAGTTGTACTCCAGCTTGTGCCCCAGGATGTTGCCGTCCTCCTTGAAGTCGATGCCCTTCA
GCTCGATGCGGTTCACCAGGGTGTCGCCCTCGAACTTCACCTCGGCGCGGGTCTTGTAGTTGCCGTCGTC
CTTGAAGAAGATGGTGCGCTCCTGGACGTAGCCTTCGGGCATGGCGGACTTGAAGAAGTCGTGCTGCTTC
ATGTGGTCGGGGTAGCGGCTGAAGCACTGCACGCCGTAGGTCAGGGTGGTCACGAGGGTGGGCCAGGGCA
CGGGCAGCTTGCCGGTGGTGCAGATGAACTTCAGGGTCAGCTTGCCGTAGGTGGCATCGCCCTCGCCCTC
GCCAGACACGCTGAACTTGTGGCCGTTTACGTCGCCGTCCAGCTCGACCAGGATGGGCACCACCCCGGTG
AACAGCTCCTCGCCCTTGCTCACCATGGTGGGCTAGCGGATCTGACGGTTCACTAAACCAGCTCTGCTTA
TATAGACCTCCCACCGTACACGCCTACCGCCCATTTGCGTCAATGGGGCGGAGTTGTTACGACATTTTGG
AAAGTCCCGTTGATTTTGGTGCCAAAACAAACTCCCATTGACGTCAATGGGGTGGAGACTTGGAAATCCC
CGTGAGTCAAACCGCTATCCACGCCCATT
